>Addgene plasmid #130886 | GFP-RAB10 K154A | addgene full sequence | sequence record 256725 | Addgene NGS Result
TTAGTGAACGGATCGGCACTGCGTGCGCCAATTCTGCAGACAAATGGCAGTATTCATCCACAATTTTAAA
AGAAAAGGGGGGATTGGGGGGTACAGTGCAGGGGAAAGAATAGTAGACATAATAGCAACAGACATACAAA
CTAAAGAATTACAAAAACAAATTACAAAAATTCAAAATTTTCGGGTTTATTACAGGGACAGCAGAGATCC
AGTTTGGTTAGTACCGGGCCCGCTTCGAGTACTAGGATCCATTAGGCGGCCGCGTGGATAACCGTATTAC
CGCCATGCATGTGCCCGTCAGTGGGCAGAGCGCACATCGCCCACAGTCCCCGAGAAGTTGGGGGGAGGGG
TCGGCAATTGAACCGGTGCCTAGAGAAGGTGGCGCGGGGTAAACTGGGAAAGTGATGTCGTGTACTGGCT
CCGCCTTTTTCCCGAGGGTGGGGGAGAACCGTATATAAGTGCAGTAGTCGCCGTGAACGTTCTTTTTCGC
AACGGGTTTGCCGCCAGAACACAGGTAAGTGCCGTGTGTGGTTCCCGCGGGCCTGGCCTCTTTACGGGTT
ATGGCCCTTGCGTGCCTTGAATTACTTCCACCTGGCTGCAGTACGTGATTCTTGATCCCGAGCTTCGGGT
TGGAAGTGGGTGGGAGAGTTCGAGGCCTTGCGCTTAAGGAGCCCCTTCGCCTCGTGCTTGAGTTGAGGCC
TGGCCTGGGCGCTGGGGCCGCCGCGTGCGAATCTGGTGGCACCTTCGCGCCTGTCTCGCTGCTTTCGATA
AGTCTCTAGCCATTTAAAATTTTTGATGACCTGCTGCGACGCTTTTTTTCTGGCAAGATAGTCTTGTAAA
TGCGGGCCAAGATCTGCACACTGGTATTTCGGTTTTTGGGGCCGCGGGCGGCGACGGGGCCCGTGCGTCC
CAGCGCACATGTTCGGCGAGGCGGGGCCTGCGAGCGCGGCCACCGAGAATCGGACGGGGGTAGTCTCAAG
CTGGCCGGCCTGCTCTGGTGCCTGGCCTCGCGCCGCCGTGTATCGCCCCGCCCTGGGCGGCAAGGCTGGC
CCGGTCGGCACCAGTTGCGTGAGCGGAAAGATGGCCGCTTCCCGGCCCTGCTGCAGGGAGCTCAAAATGG
AGGACGCGGCGCTCGGGAGAGCGGGCGGGTGAGTCACCCACACAAAGGAAAAGGGCCTTTCCGTCCTCAG
CCGTCGCTTCATGTGACTCCACGGAGTACCGGGCGCCGTCCAGGCACCTCGATTAGTTCTCGCGCTTTTG
GAGTACGTCGTCTTTAGGTTGGGGGGAGGGGTTTTATGCGATGGAGTTTCCCCACACTGAGTGGGTGGAG
ACTGAAGTTAGGCCAGCTTGGCACTTGATGTAATTCTCCTTGGAATTTGCCCTTTTTGAGTTTGGATCTT
GGTTCATTCTCAAGCCTCAGACAGTGGTTCAAAGTTTTTTTCTTCCATTTCAGGTGTCGTGAGCTAGCCC
ACCATGACCGAGTACAAGCCCACGGTGCGCCTCGCCACCCGCGACGACGTCCCCCGGGCCGTACGCACCC
TCGCCGCCGCGTTCGCCGACTACCCCGCCACGCGCCACACCGTCGACCCGGACCGCCACATCGAGCGGGT
CACCGAGCTGCAAGAACTCTTCCTCACGCGCGTCGGGCTCGACATCGGCAAGGTGTGGGTCGCGGACGAC
GGCGCCGCGGTGGCGGTCTGGACCACGCCGGAGAGCGTCGAAGCGGGGGCGGTGTTCGCCGAGATCGGCC
CGCGCATGGCCGAGTTGAGCGGTTCCCGGCTGGCCGCGCAGCAACAGATGGAAGGCCTCCTGGCGCCGCA
CCGGCCCAAGGAGCCCGCGTGGTTCCTGGCCACCGTCGGCGTCTCGCCCGACCACCAGGGCAAGGGTCTG
GGCAGCGCCGTCGTGCTCCCCGGAGTGGAGGCGGCCGAGCGCGCCGGGGTGCCCGCCTTCCTGGAGACCT
CCGCGCCCCGCAACCTCCCCTTCTACGAGCGGCTCGGCTTCACCGTCACCGCCGACGTCGAGGTGCCCGA
AGGACCGCGCACCTGGTGCATGACCCGCAAGCCCGGTGCCGGATCGGGAGAGGGCAGAGGAAGTCTGCTA
ACATGCGGTGACGTCGAGGAGAATCCTGGCCCACCGGTCGCCACCATGGTGAGCAAGGGCGAGGAGCTGT
TCACCGGGGTGGTGCCCATCCTGGTCGAGCTGGACGGCGACGTAAACGGCCACAAGTTCAGCGTGTCTGG
CGAGGGCGAGGGCGATGCCACCTACGGCAAGCTGACCCTGAAGTTCATCTGCACCACCGGCAAGCTGCCC
GTGCCCTGGCCCACCCTCGTGACCACCCTGACCTACGGCGTGCAGTGCTTCAGCCGCTACCCCGACCACA
TGAAGCAGCACGACTTCTTCAAGTCCGCCATGCCCGAAGGCTACGTCCAGGAGCGCACCATCTTCTTCAA
GGACGACGGCAACTACAAGACCCGCGCCGAGGTGAAGTTCGAGGGCGACACCCTGGTGAACCGCATCGAG
CTGAAGGGCATCGACTTCAAGGAGGACGGCAACATCCTGGGGCACAAGCTGGAGTACAACTACAACAGCC
ACAACGTCTATATCATGGCCGACAAGCAGAAGAACGGCATCAAGGCGAACTTCAAGATCCGCCACAACAT
CGAGGACGGCAGCGTGCAGCTCGCCGACCACTACCAGCAGAACACCCCCATCGGCGACGGCCCCGTGCTG
CTGCCCGACAACCACTACCTGAGCACCCAGTCCGCCCTGAGCAAAGACCCCAACGAGAAGCGCGATCACA
TGGTCCTGCTGGAGTTCGTGACCGCCGCCGGGATCACTCTCGGCATGGACGAGCTGTACAAGGGTGGAAG
TGGTATGGCGAAGAAGACGTACGACCTGCTTTTCAAGCTGCTCCTGATCGGGGATTCCGGAGTGGGGAAG
ACCTGCGTCCTTTTTCGTTTTTCGGATGATGCCTTCAATACTACCTTTATTTCCACCATAGGAATAGACT
TCAAGATCAAAACAGTTGAATTACAAGGAAAGAAGATCAAGCTACAGATATGGGATACAGCAGGCCAGGA
GCGATTTCACACCATCACAACCTCCTACTACAGAGGCGCAATGGGTATCATGCTAGTATATGACATCACC
AATGGTAAAAGTTTTGAAAACATCAGCAAATGGCTTAGAAACATAGATGAGCATGCCAATGAAGATGTGG
AAAGAATGTTACTAGGAAACAAGTGTGATATGGACGACAAAAGAGTTGTACCTAAAGGAAAAGGAGAACA
GATTGCAAGGGAGCATGGTATTAGGTTTTTTGAGACTAGTGCAGCAGCAAATATAAACATCGAAAAGGCG
TTCCTCACGTTAGCTGAAGATATCCTTCGAAAGACCCCTGTAAAAGAGCCCAACAGTGAAAATGTAGATA
TCAGCAGTGGAGGAGGCGTGACAGGCTGGAAGAGCAAATGCTGCTGAGAATTCGTCGAGGGACCTAATAA
CTTCGTATAGCATACATTATACGAAGTTATACATGTTTAAGGGTTCCGGTTCCACTAGGTACAATTCGAT
ATCAAGCTTATCGATAATCAACCTCTGGATTACAAAATTTGTGAAAGATTGACTGGTATTCTTAACTATG
TTGCTCCTTTTACGCTATGTGGATACGCTGCTTTAATGCCTTTGTATCATGCTATTGCTTCCCGTATGGC
TTTCATTTTCTCCTCCTTGTATAAATCCTGGTTGCTGTCTCTTTATGAGGAGTTGTGGCCCGTTGTCAGG
CAACGTGGCGTGGTGTGCACTGTGTTTGCTGACGCAACCCCCACTGGTTGGGGCATTGCCACCACCTGTC
AGCTCCTTTCCGGGACTTTCGCTTTCCCCCTCCCTATTGCCACGGCGGAACTCATCGCCGCCTGCCTTGC
CCGCTGCTGGACAGGGGCTCGGCTGTTGGGCACTGACAATTCCGTGGTGTTGTCGGGGAAATCATCGTCC
TTTCCTTGGCTGCTCGCCTGTGTTGCCACCTGGATTCTGCGCGGGACGTCCTTCTGCTACGTCCCTTCGG
CCCTCAATCCAGCGGACCTTCCTTCCCGCGGCCTGCTGCCGGCTCTGCGGCCTCTTCCGCGTCTTCGCCT
TCGCCCTCAGACGAGTCGGATCTCCCTTTGGGCCGCCTCCCCGCATCGATACCGTCGACCTCGATCGAGA
CCTAGAAAAACATGGAGCAATCACAAGTAGCAATACAGCAGCTACCAATGCTGATTGTGCCTGGCTAGAA
GCACAAGAGGAGGAGGAGGTGGGTTTTCCAGTCACACCTCAGGTACCTTTAAGACCAATGACTTACAAGG
CAGCTGTAGATCTTAGCCACTTTTTAAAAGAAAAGGGGGGACTGGAAGGGCTAATTCACTCCCAACGAAG
ACAAGATATCCTTGATCTGTGGATCTACCACACACAAGGCTACTTCCCTGATTGGCAGAACTACACACCA
GGGCCAGGGATCAGATATCCACTGACCTTTGGATGGTGCTACAAGCTAGTACCAGTTGAGCAAGAGAAGG
TAGAAGAAGCCAATGAAGGAGAGAACACCCGCTTGTTACACCCTGTGAGCCTGCATGGGATGGATGACCC
GGAGAGAGAAGTATTAGAGTGGAGGTTTGACAGCCGCCTAGCATTTCATCACATGGCCCGAGAGCTGCAT
CCGGACTGTACTGGGTCTCTCTGGTTAGACCAGATCTGAGCCTGGGAGCTCTCTGGCTAACTAGGGAACC
CACTGCTTAAGCCTCAATAAAGCTTGCCTTGAGTGCTTCAAGTAGTGTGTGCCCGTCTGTTGTGTGACTC
TGGTAACTAGAGATCCCTCAGACCCTTTTAGTCAGTGTGGAAAATCTCTAGCAGCATGTGAGCAAAAGGC
CAGCAAAAGGCCAGGAACCGTAAAAAGGCCGCGTTGCTGGCGTTTTTCCATAGGCTCCGCCCCCCTGACG
AGCATCACAAAAATCGACGCTCAAGTCAGAGGTGGCGAAACCCGACAGGACTATAAAGATACCAGGCGTT
TCCCCCTGGAAGCTCCCTCGTGCGCTCTCCTGTTCCGACCCTGCCGCTTACCGGATACCTGTCCGCCTTT
CTCCCTTCGGGAAGCGTGGCGCTTTCTCATAGCTCACGCTGTAGGTATCTCAGTTCGGTGTAGGTCGTTC
GCTCCAAGCTGGGCTGTGTGCACGAACCCCCCGTTCAGCCCGACCGCTGCGCCTTATCCGGTAACTATCG
TCTTGAGTCCAACCCGGTAAGACACGACTTATCGCCACTGGCAGCAGCCACTGGTAACAGGATTAGCAGA
GCGAGGTATGTAGGCGGTGCTACAGAGTTCTTGAAGTGGTGGCCTAACTACGGCTACACTAGAAGAACAG
TATTTGGTATCTGCGCTCTGCTGAAGCCAGTTACCTTCGGAAAAAGAGTTGGTAGCTCTTGATCCGGCAA
ACAAACCACCGCTGGTAGCGGTGGTTTTTTTGTTTGCAAGCAGCAGATTACGCGCAGAAAAAAAGGATCT
CAAGAAGATCCTTTGATCTTTTCTACGGGGTCTGACGCTCAGTGGAACGAAAACTCACGTTAAGGGATTT
TGGTCATGAGATTATCAAAAAGGATCTTCACCTAGATCCTTTTAAATTAAAAATGAAGTTTTAAATCAAT
CTAAAGTATATATGAGTAAACTTGGTCTGACAGTTACCAATGCTTAATCAGTGAGGCACCTATCTCAGCG
ATCTGTCTATTTCGTTCATCCATAGTTGCCTGACTCCCCGTCGTGTAGATAACTACGATACGGGAGGGCT
TACCATCTGGCCCCAGTGCTGCAATGATACCGCGAGACCCACGCTCACCGGCTCCAGATTTATCAGCAAT
AAACCAGCCAGCCGGAAGGGCCGAGCGCAGAAGTGGTCCTGCAACTTTATCCGCCTCCATCCAGTCTATT
AATTGTTGCCGGGAAGCTAGAGTAAGTAGTTCGCCAGTTAATAGTTTGCGCAACGTTGTTGCCATTGCTA
CAGGCATCGTGGTGTCACGCTCGTCGTTTGGTATGGCTTCATTCAGCTCCGGTTCCCAACGATCAAGGCG
AGTTACATGATCCCCCATGTTGTGCAAAAAAGCGGTTAGCTCCTTCGGTCCTCCGATCGTTGTCAGAAGT
AAGTTGGCCGCAGTGTTATCACTCATGGTTATGGCAGCACTGCATAATTCTCTTACTGTCATGCCATCCG
TAAGATGCTTTTCTGTGACTGGTGAGTACTCAACCAAGTCATTCTGAGAATAGTGTATGCGGCGACCGAG
TTGCTCTTGCCCGGCGTCAATACGGGATAATACCGCGCCACATAGCAGAACTTTAAAAGTGCTCATCATT
GGAAAACGTTCTTCGGGGCGAAAACTCTCAAGGATCTTACCGCTGTTGAGATCCAGTTCGATGTAACCCA
CTCGTGCACCCAACTGATCTTCAGCATCTTTTACTTTCACCAGCGTTTCTGGGTGAGCAAAAACAGGAAG
GCAAAATGCCGCAAAAAAGGGAATAAGGGCGACACGGAAATGTTGAATACTCATACTCTTCCTTTTTCAA
TATTATTGAAGCATTTATCAGGGTTATTGTCTCATGAGCGGATACATATTTGAATGTATTTAGAAAAATA
AACAAATAGGGGTTCCGCGCACATTTCCCCGAAAAGTGCCACCTGACGTCGACGGATCGGGAGATCTCCC
GATCCCCTATGGTGCACTCTCAGTACAATCTGCTCTGATGCCGCATAGTTAAGCCAGTATCTGCTCCCTG
CTTGTGTGTTGGAGGTCGCTGAGTAGTGCGCGAGCAAAATTTAAGCTACAACAAGGCAAGGCTTGACCGA
CAATTGCATGAAGAATCTGCTTAGGGTTAGGCGTTTTGCGCTGCTTCGCGATGTACGGGCCAGATATACG
CGTTGACATTGATTATTGACTAGTTATTAATAGTAATCAATTACGGGGTCATTAGTTCATAGCCCATATA
TGGAGTTCCGCGTTACATAACTTACGGTAAATGGCCCGCCTGGCTGACCGCCCAACGACCCCCGCCCATT
GACGTCAATAATGACGTATGTTCCCATAGTAACGCCAATAGGGACTTTCCATTGACGTCAATGGGTGGAG
TATTTACGGTAAACTGCCCACTTGGCAGTACATCAAGTGTATCATATGCCAAGTACGCCCCCTATTGACG
TCAATGACGGTAAATGGCCCGCCTGGCATTATGCCCAGTACATGACCTTATGGGACTTTCCTACTTGGCA
GTACATCTACGTATTAGTCATCGCTATTACCATGGTGATGCGGTTTTGGCAGTACATCAATGGGCGTGGA
TAGCGGTTTGACTCACGGGGATTTCCAAGTCTCCACCCCATTGACGTCAATGGGAGTTTGTTTTGGCACC
AAAATCAACGGGACTTTCCAAAATGTCGTAACAACTCCGCCCCATTGACGCAAATGGGCGGTAGGCGTGT
ACGGTGGGAGGTCTATATAAGCAGCGCGTTTTGCCTGTACTGGGTCTCTCTGGTTAGACCAGATCTGAGC
CTGGGAGCTCTCTGGCTAACTAGGGAACCCACTGCTTAAGCCTCAATAAAGCTTGCCTTGAGTGCTTCAA
GTAGTGTGTGCCCGTCTGTTGTGTGACTCTGGTAACTAGAGATCCCTCAGACCCTTTTAGTCAGTGTGGA
AAATCTCTAGCAGTGGCGCCCGAACAGGGACTTGAAAGCGAAAGGGAAACCAGAGGAGCTCTCTCGACGC
AGGACTCGGCTTGCTGAAGCGCGCACGGCAAGAGGCGAGGGGCGGCGACTGGTGAGTACGCCAAAAATTT
TGACTAGCGGAGGCTAGAAGGAGAGAGATGGGTGCGAGAGCGTCAGTATTAAGCGGGGGAGAATTAGATC
GCGATGGGAAAAAATTCGGTTAAGGCCAGGGGGAAAGAAAAAATATAAATTAAAACATATAGTATGGGCA
AGCAGGGAGCTAGAACGATTCGCAGTTAATCCTGGCCTGTTAGAAACATCAGAAGGCTGTAGACAAATAC
TGGGACAGCTACAACCATCCCTTCAGACAGGATCAGAAGAACTTAGATCATTATATAATACAGTAGCAAC
CCTCTATTGTGTGCATCAAAGGATAGAGATAAAAGACACCAAGGAAGCTTTAGACAAGATAGAGGAAGAG
CAAAACAAAAGTAAGACCACCGCACAGCAAGCGGCCGGCCGCTGATCTTCAGACCTGGAGGAGGAGATAT
GAGGGACAATTGGAGAAGTGAATTATATAAATATAAAGTAGTAAAAATTGAACCATTAGGAGTAGCACCC
ACCAAGGCAAAGAGAAGAGTGGTGCAGAGAGAAAAAAGAGCAGTGGGAATAGGAGCTTTGTTCCTTGGGT
TCTTGGGAGCAGCAGGAAGCACTATGGGCGCAGCGTCAATGACGCTGACGGTACAGGCCAGACAATTATT
GTCTGGTATAGTGCAGCAGCAGAACAATTTGCTGAGGGCTATTGAGGCGCAACAGCATCTGTTGCAACTC
ACAGTCTGGGGCATCAAGCAGCTCCAGGCAAGAATCCTGGCTGTGGAAAGATACCTAAAGGATCAACAGC
TCCTGGGGATTTGGGGTTGCTCTGGAAAACTCATTTGCACCACTGCTGTGCCTTGGAATGCTAGTTGGAG
TAATAAATCTCTGGAACAGATTTGGAATCACACGACCTGGATGGAGTGGGACAGAGAAATTAACAATTAC
ACAAGCTTAATACACTCCTTAATTGAAGAATCGCAAAACCAGCAAGAAAAGAATGAACAAGAATTATTGG
AATTAGATAAATGGGCAAGTTTGTGGAATTGGTTTAACATAACAAATTGGCTGTGGTATATAAAATTATT
CATAATGATAGTAGGAGGCTTGGTAGGTTTAAGAATAGTTTTTGCTGTACTTTCTATAGTGAATAGAGTT
AGGCAGGGATATTCACCATTATCGTTTCAGACCCACCTCCCAACCCCGAGGGGACCCGACAGGCCCGAAG
GAATAGAAGAAGAAGGTGGAGAGAGAGACAGAGACAGATCCATTCGA
Features (pLannotate 1.2.2; 22 found; start..end, strand, type, name):
     64..181     +  misc_feature   cPPT/CTS: central polypurine tract and central termination sequence of HIV-1
    291..1462    +  promoter       EF-1α promoter: strong constitutive promoter for human elongation factor EF-1α
   1474..2070    +  CDS            PuroR: puromycin N-acetyltransferase; pac from Streptomyces alboniger; confers resistance to puromycin
   2146..2862    +  CDS            EGFP: EGFP is a basic (constitutively fluorescent) green fluorescent protein published in 1996, derived from Aequorea victoria. It is reported to be a rapidly-maturing weak dimer with moderate acid sensitivity.
   2875..3474    +  CDS            RAB10: RAB10_HUMAN - Experimental evidence at protein level: Swiss-Prot protein existence level 1. (Microbial infection) Upon Legionella pneumophila infection promotes endoplasmic reticulum recruitment and bacterial replication. Plays a role in remodeling the Legionella-containing vacuole (LCV) into an endoplasmic reticulum-like vacuole. From Homo sapiens (Human).
   3497..3530    +  protein_bind   loxP: Cre-mediated recombination occurs in the 8-bp core sequence (GCATACAT). Cre recombinase
   3563..3586    +  misc_feature   MCS (fragment): pBluescript multiple cloning site
   3586..4174    +  misc_feature   WPRE: woodchuck hepatitis virus posttranscriptional regulatory element
   4175..4194    +  misc_feature   MCS (fragment): pBluescript multiple cloning site
   4196..4696    +  CDS            nef (fragment): NEF_HV1LA - Experimental evidence at protein level: Swiss-Prot protein existence level 1. Extracellular Nef protein targets CD4(+) T-lymphocytes for apoptosis by interacting with CXCR4 surface receptors. From Human immunodeficiency virus type 1 group M subtype B (isolate Lai) (HIV-1).
   4703..4883    +  LTR            5' LTR (truncated): truncated 5' long terminal repeat (LTR) from HIV-1
   4945..5533    -  rep_origin     ori: high-copy-number ColE1/pMB1/pBR322/pUC origin of replication
   5704..6564    -  CDS            AmpR: β-lactamase; bla; confers resistance to ampicillin, carbenicillin, and related antibiotics
   6565..6669    -  promoter       AmpR promoter: bla
   6728..6780    -  misc_feature   bom (fragment): basis of mobility region from pBR322
   6935..7314    +  enhancer       CMV enhancer: human cytomegalovirus immediate early enhancer
   7315..7514    +  promoter       CMV promoter: human cytomegalovirus (CMV) immediate early promoter
   7532..7712    +  LTR            5' LTR (truncated): truncated 5' long terminal repeat (LTR) from HIV-1
   7759..7884    +  misc_feature   HIV-1 Ψ: packaging signal of human immunodeficiency virus type 1
   7868..8206    +  CDS            HIV-1 gag (fragment): gag protein from human immunodeficiency virus 1; gag
   8381..8614    +  misc_feature   RRE: The Rev response element (RRE) of HIV-1 allows for Rev-dependent mRNA export from the nucleus to the cytoplasm.
   8991..14      +  CDS            Rev (fragment) (across the origin): human immunodeficiency virus 1 (HIV-1) Rev protein; rev; enhances nuclear export of unspliced and incompletely spliced viral mRNAs
