[The description below was written by a language model from this plasmid's Addgene catalogue record and pLannotate feature annotations shown in this document.]
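Description:
GFP-RAB10 K154A is a 9,077-nt HIV-1-based lentiviral vector for mammalian expression, built on the pMCB306 backbone from which the sgRNA expression cassette has been removed. In bacteria it is propagated through a high-copy ColE1/pUC-type origin and selected with ampicillin via the β-lactamase gene. The viral genome is transcribed from a CMV enhancer/promoter placed upstream of a truncated 5' LTR. It carries the usual cis-acting elements: the Ψ packaging signal with a partial gag sequence, the Rev response element for Rev-dependent nuclear export, and the cPPT/CTS, which aids nuclear import of the reverse-transcribed genome. A second truncated LTR, preceded by a nef fragment, closes the viral unit. Packaging functions are not encoded on the plasmid and must be supplied in trans.

The payload is driven by the constitutive human EF-1α promoter. It consists of the puromycin N-acetyltransferase gene, followed after a short unannotated gap by EGFP and then human RAB10 carrying the K154A substitution, so the small GTPase bears an N-terminal GFP tag. The layout suggests that the resistance marker and the fusion are produced from a single transcript, but the record does not identify the linking element between PuroR and EGFP. A single loxP site and a WPRE, which enhances transcript stability and expression, lie downstream of the insert. Transduced cells can therefore be selected with puromycin and the mutant protein followed by fluorescence. The construct comes from a study that used a genome-wide CRISPR screen to find host regulators of Legionella pneumophila pathogenesis, and the RAB10 annotation notes its role in endoplasmic reticulum recruitment to the Legionella-containing vacuole. The record does not state what the K154A change is meant to test.
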