Addgene plasmid #130886: GFP-RAB10 K154A
Purpose: Expresses human RAB10 K154A mutant with N-terminal GFP tag
Depositing lab: Michael Bassik. Depositing organization: Stanford University. Publication: Systematic Identification of Host Cell Regulators of Legionella pneumophila Pathogenesis Using a Genome-wide CRISPR Screen. Jeng EE, Bhadkamkar V, Ibe NU, Gause H, Jiang L, Chan J, Jian R, Jimenez-Morales D, Stevenson E, Krogan NJ, Swaney DL, Snyder MP, Mukherjee S, Bassik MC. Cell Host Microbe. 2019 Oct 9;26(4):551-563.e6. doi: 10.1016/j.chom.2019.08.017. Epub 2019 Sep 17. PubMed 31540829.
Backbone
  Vector backbone: pMCB306
  Modifications to backbone: removed sgRNA expression cassette
  Vector type: Mammalian Expression, Lentiviral
  Selectable markers: Puromycin
Growth in bacteria
  Bacterial resistance: Ampicillin, 100 μg/mL
  Growth temperature: 37°C
  Growth strain: NEB Stable
  Copy number: High Copy
Gene/Insert
  Gene/Insert name: RAB10
  Species: H. sapiens (human)
  Mutation: K154A
  Entrez Gene: RAB10
  Tag / fusion protein: GFP (N terminal on insert)
Terms and licenses: Academic/Nonprofit Terms; Industry Terms: Not Available to Industry
How to cite: GFP-RAB10 K154A was a gift from Michael Bassik (Addgene plasmid # 130886 ; http://n2t.net/addgene:130886 ; RRID:Addgene_130886)
